Addgene plasmid #22322: pCI-OR2M7
Depositing lab: Hiroaki Matsunami. Depositing organization: Duke University. Publication: Odor coding by a Mammalian receptor repertoire. Saito H, Chi Q, Zhuang H, Matsunami H, Mainland JD. Sci Signal. 2009 . 2(60):ra9. 10.1126/scisignal.2000016 PubMed 19261596.
Backbone
  Vector backbone: pCI
  Backbone manufacturer: Promega
  Backbone size w/o insert (bp): 4006
  Vector type: Mammalian Expression
Growth in bacteria
  Bacterial resistance: Ampicillin, 100 μg/mL
  Growth temperature: 37°C
  Growth strain: DH5alpha
  Copy number: Unknown
Gene/Insert
  Gene/Insert name: OR2M7 (alt name: Homo sapiens olfactory receptor, family 2, subfamily M, member 7)
  Species: H. sapiens (human)
  Insert size (bp): 939
  GenBank ID: NM_001004691
  Entrez Gene: OR2M7 (a.k.a. OR1-58)
  Tag / fusion protein: Rho (N terminal on insert)
  Cloning method: Restriction Enzyme; 5′ cloning site NheI (not destroyed); 3′ cloning site NotI (not destroyed)
  Sequencing primers: 5′ T7; 3′ EBV-rev
Terms and licenses: Academic/Nonprofit Terms; Industry Terms: Not Available to Industry
How to cite: pCI-OR2M7 was a gift from Hiroaki Matsunami (Addgene plasmid # 22322 ; http://n2t.net/addgene:22322 ; RRID:Addgene_22322)
