[The description below was written by a language model from this plasmid's Addgene catalogue record.]
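Description:
pCI-OR2M7 is a mammalian expression plasmid built on the commercial pCI backbone (about 4.0 kb without insert) and carrying the coding sequence of human OR2M7, an olfactory receptor of family 2, subfamily M (also known as OR1-58). The 939 bp insert was placed between the NheI and NotI sites of the polylinker by restriction cloning, and both sites remain intact, so the receptor cassette can be excised or exchanged. The plasmid is propagated in standard E. coli cloning strains under ampicillin selection; its copy number is not recorded. No feature table accompanies the record, so the regulatory elements are not listed explicitly. The pCI vector as generally supplied drives expression from the CMV immediate-early enhancer/promoter, followed by a chimeric intron and an SV40 late polyadenylation signal. A T7 promoter lies upstream of the cloning site, consistent with the T7 sequencing primer listed.

The receptor is fused at its N terminus to a Rho tag, a short leader taken from the N terminus of rhodopsin. This tag is widely used with odorant receptors because it tends to improve their trafficking to the plasma membrane in heterologous cells, and it provides an extracellular epitope for detecting surface expression. The record lists no mammalian selection marker, which suits transient transfection. The associated work concerns odor coding across a mammalian receptor repertoire, so the construct appears to be one member of a receptor library used to express individual receptors in cultured cells and test their responses to odorants, although the record does not specify the assay format.
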