>Addgene plasmid #22322 | pCI-OR2M7 | depositor partial sequence | sequence record 10232 | Author sequence
ATGGCATGGGAGAATCAGACCTTCAACTCTGACTTCCTCCTCCTGGGAATCTTCAATCATAGCCCCACCC
ACACCTTCCTCTTCTTTCTGGTCCTGGCCATCTTTTCAGTGGCCTTCATGGGAAACTCCATCATGGTTCT
CCTCATCTACCTGGATACCCAGCTCCACACCCCCATGTACTTCCTCCTCAGCCAACTGTCCCTCATGGAC
CTCATGCTCATCTGCACCACTGTACCCAAGATGGCCTTCAACTACTTGTCTGGCAGCAAGTCCATTTCTA
TGGCTGGCTGTGCCACACAAATTTTCTTCTATATATCATTGCTTGGCTCCGAATGCTTTCTGTTGGCTGT
TATGTCTTATGACCGCTACACTGCCATTTGCCACCCTCTAAGATACACCAATCTCATGAGACCCAAAATT
TGTGGACTTATGACTGCCTTCTCCTGGATCCTGGGCTCTACAGATGGAATCATTGATGCTGTAGCGACAT
TTTCCTTCTCCTACTGTGGGTCTCGGGAAATAGCCCACTTCTGCTGTGACTTCCCTTCCCTACTAATCCT
CTCATGCAATGACACATCAATATTTGAAGAGGTTATTTTCATCTGCTGTATAGTAATGCTTGTTTTCCCT
GTTGCAATCATCATCACTTCCTATGCTCGAGTTATTCTGGCTGTCATTCACATGGGATCTGGAGAGGGAC
GTCGCAAAGCTTTTACTACTTGTTCCTCTCACCTCATGGTGGTGGGAATGTACTATGGAGCAGGTTTGTT
CATGTGCATTCAGCCCACATCTCATCATTCTCCTATGCAGGACAAGATGGTGTCTGTATTCTACACCATC
GTCACTCCCATGCTGAATCCTCTCATTTATAGCCTCCGCAACAAGGAAGTGACCAGAGCATTAATGAAAA
TCTTAGGAAAGGGCAAGTCTGGAGATTGA
