>Addgene plasmid #22322 | pCI-OR2M7 | addgene partial sequence | sequence record 28154 | 22322 with T7
TAACTTCTACGTGCCCTTCTCCAATGCGACGGGTGTGGTACGCGAATTCACGCGTATGGCATGGGAGAAT
CAGACCTTCAACTCTGACTTCCTCCTCCTGGGAATCTTCAATCATAGCCCCACCCACACCTTCCTCTTCT
TTCTGGTCCTGGCCATCTTTTCAGTGGCCTTCATGGGAAACTCCATCATGGTTCTCCTCATCTACCTGGA
TACCCAGCTCCACACCCCCATGTACTTCCTCCTCAGCCAACTGTCCCTCATGGACCTCATGCTCATCTGC
ACCACTGTACCCAAGATGGCCTTCAACTACTTGTCTGGCAGCAAGTCCATTTCTATGGCTGGCTGTGCCA
CACAAATTTTCTTCTATATATCATTGCTTGGCTCCGAATGCTTTCTGTTGGCTGTTATGTCTTATGACCG
CTACACTGCCATTTGCCACCCTCTAAGATACACCAATCTCATGAGACCCAAAATTTGTGGACTTATGACT
GCCTTCTCCTGGATCCTGGGCTCTACAGATGGAATCATTGATGCTGTAGCGACATTTTCCTTCTCCTACT
GTGGGTCTCGGGAAATAGCCCACTTCTGCTGTGACTTCCCTTCCCTACTAATCCTCTCATGCAATGACAC
ATCAATATTTGAAGAGGTTATTTT
